>Addgene plasmid #85170 | pJL-SaKKH-BE3 | addgene full sequence | sequence record 235880 | Addgene NGS Result
GATGCCGCATAGTTAAGCCAGTATCTGCTCCCTGCTTGTGTGTTGGAGGTCGCTGAGTAGTGCGCGAGCA
AAATTTAAGCTACAACAAGGCAAGGCTTGACCGACAATTGCATGAAGAATCTGCTTAGGGTTAGGCGTTT
TGCGCTGCTTCGCGATGTACGGGCCAGATATACGCGTTGACATTGATTATTGACTAGTTATTAATAGTAA
TCAATTACGGGGTCATTAGTTCATAGCCCATATATGGAGTTCCGCGTTACATAACTTACGGTAAATGGCC
CGCCTGGCTGACCGCCCAACGACCCCCGCCCATTGACGTCAATAATGACGTATGTTCCCATAGTAACGCC
AATAGGGACTTTCCATTGACGTCAATGGGTGGAGTATTTACGGTAAACTGCCCACTTGGCAGTACATCAA
GTGTATCATATGCCAAGTACGCCCCCTATTGACGTCAATGACGGTAAATGGCCCGCCTGGCATTATGCCC
AGTACATGACCTTATGGGACTTTCCTACTTGGCAGTACATCTACGTATTAGTCATCGCTATTACCATGGT
GATGCGGTTTTGGCAGTACATCAATGGGCGTGGATAGCGGTTTGACTCACGGGGATTTCCAAGTCTCCAC
CCCATTGACGTCAATGGGAGTTTGTTTTGGCACCAAAATCAACGGGACTTTCCAAAATGTCGTAACAACT
CCGCCCCATTGACGCAAATGGGCGGTAGGCGTGTACGGTGGGAGGTCTATATAAGCAGAGCTGGTTTAGT
GAACCGTCAGATCCGCTAGAGATCCGCGGCCGCTAATACGACTCACTATAGGGAGAGCCGCCACCATGAG
CTCAGAGACTGGCCCAGTGGCTGTGGACCCCACATTGAGACGGCGGATCGAGCCCCATGAGTTTGAGGTA
TTCTTCGATCCGAGAGAGCTCCGCAAGGAGACCTGCCTGCTTTACGAAATTAATTGGGGGGGCCGGCACT
CCATTTGGCGACATACATCACAGAACACTAACAAGCACGTCGAAGTCAACTTCATCGAGAAGTTCACGAC
AGAAAGATATTTCTGTCCGAACACAAGGTGCAGCATTACCTGGTTTCTCAGCTGGAGCCCATGCGGCGAA
TGTAGTAGGGCCATCACTGAATTCCTGTCAAGGTATCCCCACGTCACTCTGTTTATTTACATCGCAAGGC
TGTACCACCACGCTGACCCCCGCAATCGACAAGGCCTGCGGGATTTGATCTCTTCAGGTGTGACTATCCA
AATTATGACTGAGCAGGAGTCAGGATACTGCTGGAGAAACTTTGTGAATTATAGCCCGAGTAATGAAGCC
CACTGGCCTAGGTATCCCCATCTGTGGGTACGACTGTACGTTCTTGAACTGTACTGCATCATACTGGGCC
TGCCTCCTTGTCTCAACATTCTGAGAAGGAAGCAGCCACAGCTGACATTCTTTACCATCGCTCTTCAGTC
TTGTCATTACCAGCGACTGCCCCCACACATTCTCTGGGCCACCGGGTTGAAAAGCGGCAGCGAGACTCCC
GGGACCTCAGAGTCCGCCACACCCGAAAGTGGGAAACGGAACTACATCCTGGGGCTTGCCATTGGGATAA
CCAGCGTTGGCTACGGAATTATTGATTATGAGACACGCGATGTGATTGACGCCGGGGTTAGGCTGTTCAA
AGAGGCCAACGTTGAAAACAACGAGGGAAGACGGAGTAAGCGCGGAGCAAGAAGACTCAAGCGCAGACGG
AGACATCGGATTCAGAGGGTGAAAAAGCTGCTCTTCGATTACAATCTCCTGACCGATCATAGTGAGCTGA
GCGGAATCAACCCCTACGAGGCGCGAGTGAAAGGGCTTTCCCAGAAGCTGTCCGAAGAGGAGTTCTCCGC
CGCGTTGCTGCACCTGGCCAAACGGAGGGGGGTTCACAATGTAAACGAAGTGGAGGAGGACACGGGCAAT
GAACTTAGTACGAAAGAACAGATCAGTAGGAACTCTAAGGCTCTCGAAGAGAAATACGTCGCTGAGTTGC
AGCTTGAGAGACTGAAAAAAGACGGCGAAGTACGCGGATCTATTAATAGGTTCAAGACTTCAGATTACGT
AAAGGAAGCCAAGCAGCTCCTGAAAGTACAGAAAGCGTACCATCAGCTCGATCAGAGCTTCATCGATACC
TACATAGATTTGCTGGAGACACGGAGGACATACTACGAGGGCCCAGGGGAAGGATCTCCTTTTGGGTGGA
AGGACATCAAGGAATGGTACGAGATGCTTATGGGACATTGTACATATTTTCCGGAGGAGCTCAGGAGCGT
CAAGTACGCCTACAATGCCGACCTGTACAATGCCCTCAATGACCTCAATAACCTCGTGATTACCAGGGAC
GAGAACGAGAAGCTGGAGTACTATGAAAAGTTCCAGATTATCGAGAATGTGTTTAAGCAGAAGAAGAAGC
CGACACTTAAGCAGATTGCAAAGGAAATCCTCGTGAATGAGGAAGATATCAAGGGATACAGAGTGACAAG
TACAGGCAAGCCCGAGTTCACAAATCTGAAGGTGTACCACGATATTAAGGACATAACCGCACGAAAGGAG
ATAATCGAAAACGCTGAGCTCCTCGATCAGATCGCAAAAATTCTTACCATCTACCAGTCTAGTGAGGACA
TTCAGGAGGAACTGACTAATCTGAACAGTGAGCTCACCCAAGAGGAAATTGAGCAGATTTCAAACCTGAA
AGGCTACACCGGGACGCACAATCTGAGCCTCAAAGCAATCAACCTCATTCTGGATGAACTTTGGCACACA
AATGACAACCAAATTGCCATATTCAACCGCCTGAAACTGGTGCCAAAAAAAGTGGATCTGTCACAGCAAA
AGGAAATCCCTACAACCTTGGTTGACGATTTTATTCTGTCCCCCGTTGTCAAGCGGAGCTTCATCCAGTC
AATCAAGGTGATCAATGCCATCATTAAAAAATACGGATTGCCAAACGATATAATTATCGAGCTTGCACGA
GAGAAGAACTCAAAGGACGCCCAGAAGATGATTAACGAAATGCAGAAGCGCAACCGCCAGACAAACGAAC
GCATAGAGGAAATTATAAGAACAACCGGCAAAGAGAATGCCAAGTATCTGATCGAGAAAATCAAGCTGCA
CGACATGCAAGAAGGCAAGTGCCTGTACTCTCTGGAAGCTATCCCACTCGAAGATCTGCTGAATAATCCA
TTCAATTACGAGGTGGACCACATCATCCCTAGATCCGTAAGCTTTGACAATTCCTTCAATAACAAAGTTC
TGGTTAAACAGGAGGAAAATTCTAAAAAAGGGAACCGGACCCCGTTCCAGTACCTGAGCTCCAGTGACAG
CAAGATTAGCTACGAGACTTTTAAGAAACATATTCTGAATCTGGCCAAAGGCAAAGGCAGGATCAGCAAG
ACCAAGAAGGAGTACCTCCTCGAAGAACGCGACATTAACAGATTTAGTGTGCAGAAAGATTTCATCAACC
GAAACCTTGTCGATACTCGGTACGCCACGAGAGGCCTGATGAATCTCCTCAGGAGCTACTTCCGCGTCAA
TAATCTGGACGTTAAAGTCAAGAGCATAAATGGGGGATTCACCAGCTTTCTGAGGAGAAAGTGGAAGTTT
AAGAAGGAACGAAACAAAGGATACAAGCACCATGCTGAGGATGCTTTGATCATCGCTAACGCGGACTTTA
TCTTTAAGGAATGGAAAAAGCTGGATAAGGCAAAGAAAGTGATGGAAAACCAGATGTTCGAGGAGAAGCA
GGCAGAGTCAATGCCTGAGATCGAGACAGAGCAGGAATACAAGGAAATTTTCATCACCCCTCATCAGATT
AAACACATAAAGGACTTCAAAGACTATAAATACTCTCATAGGGTGGACAAAAAACCCAATCGCAAGCTCA
TTAATGACACCCTGTACTCAACACGGAAGGATGATAAAGGTAATACCTTGATTGTGAATAATCTTAATGG
ATTGTATGACAAAGATAACGACAAGCTCAAGAAGCTGATCAACAAGTCTCCAGAGAAGCTCCTTATGTAT
CACCACGACCCACAGACTTATCAGAAATTGAAACTGATCATGGAGCAATACGGGGATGAGAAGAACCCAC
TCTACAAATATTATGAGGAAACAGGTAATTACCTGACCAAGTACTCCAAGAAGGATAACGGACCAGTGAT
CAAAAAGATAAAGTACTATGGCAACAAACTTAATGCGCATTTGGACATAACTGACGATTACCCCAATTCT
CGAAACAAGGTTGTGAAGCTCTCCCTGAAGCCTTATAGATTTGACGTGTACCTGGATAATGGGGTTTATA
AATTCGTCACCGTGAAAAATCTGGACGTGATCAAAAAGGAGAACTATTATGAAGTAAACTCAAAGTGCTA
TGAGGAGGCGAAGAAGCTGAAGAAGATCTCCAATCAGGCCGAGTTCATCGCTTCCTTCTATAAGAACGAT
CTCATCAAGATCAATGGAGAGCTTTATCGCGTCATTGGTGTGAACAATGACTTGCTGAACAGGATCGAAG
TCAATATGATAGACATTACCTACCGGGAGTATCTCGAAAACATGAATGATAAACGGCCGCCTCACATCAT
CAAGACAATCGCATCTAAAACTCAGTCAATAAAAAAGTACTCTACCGATATCCTGGGGAATCTCTATGAA
GTGAAGTCAAAGAAGCACCCACAAATCATTAAAAAAGGTGGATCCCCCAAGAAGAAGAGGAAAGTCTCGA
GCGACTACAAAGACCATGACGGTGATTATAAAGATCATGACATCGATTACAAGGATGACGATGACAAGTC
TGGTGGTTCTACTAATCTGTCAGATATTATTGAAAAGGAGACCGGTAAGCAACTGGTTATCCAGGAATCC
ATCCTCATGCTCCCAGAGGAGGTGGAAGAAGTCATTGGGAACAAGCCGGAAAGCGATATACTCGTGCACA
CCGCCTACGACGAGAGCACCGACGAGAATGTCATGCTTCTGACTAGCGACGCCCCTGAATACAAGCCTTG
GGCTCTGGTCATACAGGATAGCAACGGTGAGAACAAGATTAAGATGCTCTCTGGTGGTTCTCCCAAGAAG
AAGAGGAAAGTCTAACCGGTCATCATCACCATCACCATTGAGTTTAAACCCGCTGATCAGCCTCGACTGT
GCCTTCTAGTTGCCAGCCATCTGTTGTTTGCCCCTCCCCCGTGCCTTCCTTGACCCTGGAAGGTGCCACT
CCCACTGTCCTTTCCTAATAAAATGAGGAAATTGCATCGCATTGTCTGAGTAGGTGTCATTCTATTCTGG
GGGGTGGGGTGGGGCAGGACAGCAAGGGGGAGGATTGGGAAGACAATAGCAGGCATGCTGGGGATGCGGT
GGGCTCTATGGCTTCTGAGGCGGAAAGAACCAGCTGGGGCTCGATACCGTCGACCTCTAGCTAGAGCTTG
GCGTAATCATGGTCATAGCTGTTTCCTGTGTGAAATTGTTATCCGCTCACAATTCCACACAACATACGAG
CCGGAAGCATAAAGTGTAAAGCCTAGGGTGCCTAATGAGTGAGCTAACTCACATTAATTGCGTTGCGCTC
ACTGCCCGCTTTCCAGTCGGGAAACCTGTCGTGCCAGCTGCATTAATGAATCGGCCAACGCGCGGGGAGA
GGCGGTTTGCGTATTGGGCGCTCTTCCGCTTCCTCGCTCACTGACTCGCTGCGCTCGGTCGTTCGGCTGC
GGCGAGCGGTATCAGCTCACTCAAAGGCGGTAATACGGTTATCCACAGAATCAGGGGATAACGCAGGAAA
GAACATGTGAGCAAAAGGCCAGCAAAAGGCCAGGAACCGTAAAAAGGCCGCGTTGCTGGCGTTTTTCCAT
AGGCTCCGCCCCCCTGACGAGCATCACAAAAATCGACGCTCAAGTCAGAGGTGGCGAAACCCGACAGGAC
TATAAAGATACCAGGCGTTTCCCCCTGGAAGCTCCCTCGTGCGCTCTCCTGTTCCGACCCTGCCGCTTAC
CGGATACCTGTCCGCCTTTCTCCCTTCGGGAAGCGTGGCGCTTTCTCATAGCTCACGCTGTAGGTATCTC
AGTTCGGTGTAGGTCGTTCGCTCCAAGCTGGGCTGTGTGCACGAACCCCCCGTTCAGCCCGACCGCTGCG
CCTTATCCGGTAACTATCGTCTTGAGTCCAACCCGGTAAGACACGACTTATCGCCACTGGCAGCAGCCAC
TGGTAACAGGATTAGCAGAGCGAGGTATGTAGGCGGTGCTACAGAGTTCTTGAAGTGGTGGCCTAACTAC
GGCTACACTAGAAGAACAGTATTTGGTATCTGCGCTCTGCTGAAGCCAGTTACCTTCGGAAAAAGAGTTG
GTAGCTCTTGATCCGGCAAACAAACCACCGCTGGTAGCGGTGGTTTTTTTGTTTGCAAGCAGCAGATTAC
GCGCAGAAAAAAAGGATCTCAAGAAGATCCTTTGATCTTTTCTACGGGGTCTGACGCTCAGTGGAACGAA
AACTCACGTTAAGGGATTTTGGTCATGAGATTATCAAAAAGGATCTTCACCTAGATCCTTTTAAATTAAA
AATGAAGTTTTAAATCAATCTAAAGTATATATGAGTAAACTTGGTCTGACAGTTACCAATGCTTAATCAG
TGAGGCACCTATCTCAGCGATCTGTCTATTTCGTTCATCCATAGTTGCCTGACTCCCCGTCGTGTAGATA
ACTACGATACGGGAGGGCTTACCATCTGGCCCCAGTGCTGCAATGATACCGCGAGACCCACGCTCACCGG
CTCCAGATTTATCAGCAATAAACCAGCCAGCCGGAAGGGCCGAGCGCAGAAGTGGTCCTGCAACTTTATC
CGCCTCCATCCAGTCTATTAATTGTTGCCGGGAAGCTAGAGTAAGTAGTTCGCCAGTTAATAGTTTGCGC
AACGTTGTTGCCATTGCTACAGGCATCGTGGTGTCACGCTCGTCGTTTGGTATGGCTTCATTCAGCTCCG
GTTCCCAACGATCAAGGCGAGTTACATGATCCCCCATGTTGTGCAAAAAAGCGGTTAGCTCCTTCGGTCC
TCCGATCGTTGTCAGAAGTAAGTTGGCCGCAGTGTTATCACTCATGGTTATGGCAGCACTGCATAATTCT
CTTACTGTCATGCCATCCGTAAGATGCTTTTCTGTGACTGGTGAGTACTCAACCAAGTCATTCTGAGAAT
AGTGTATGCGGCGACCGAGTTGCTCTTGCCCGGCGTCAATACGGGATAATACCGCGCCACATAGCAGAAC
TTTAAAAGTGCTCATCATTGGAAAACGTTCTTCGGGGCGAAAACTCTCAAGGATCTTACCGCTGTTGAGA
TCCAGTTCGATGTAACCCACTCGTGCACCCAACTGATCTTCAGCATCTTTTACTTTCACCAGCGTTTCTG
GGTGAGCAAAAACAGGAAGGCAAAATGCCGCAAAAAAGGGAATAAGGGCGACACGGAAATGTTGAATACT
CATACTCTTCCTTTTTCAATATTATTGAAGCATTTATCAGGGTTATTGTCTCATGAGCGGATACATATTT
GAATGTATTTAGAAAAATAAACAAATAGGGGTTCCGCGCACATTTCCCCGAAAAGTGCCACCTGACGTCG
ACGGATCGGGAGATCGATCTCCCGATCCCCTAGGGTCGACTCTCAGTACAATCTGCTCT
Features (pLannotate 1.2.2; 19 found; start..end, strand, type, name):
    179..558     +  enhancer       CMV enhancer: human cytomegalovirus immediate early enhancer
    559..762     +  promoter       CMV promoter: human cytomegalovirus (CMV) immediate early promoter
    804..822     +  promoter       T7 promoter: promoter for bacteriophage T7 RNA polymerase
    836..1522    +  CDS            Apobec1: ABEC1_RAT - Experimental evidence at protein level: Swiss-Prot protein existence level 1. Catalytic component of the apolipoprotein B mRNA editing enzyme complex which is responsible for the postranscriptional editing of a CAA codon for Gln to a UAA codon for stop in the APOB mRNA. May also play a role in the epigenetic regulation of gene expression by participating in DNA demethylation. From Rattus norvegicus (Rat).
   1523..1570    +  CDS            ABE(7.10) (fragment): adenine base editor comprising wild-type E. coli TadA fused to the evolved TadA*(7.10) mutant (Gaudelli et al., 2017)
   1574..4729    +  CDS            cas9: CAS9_STAAU - Experimental evidence at protein level: Swiss-Prot protein existence level 1. CRISPR (clustered regularly interspaced short palindromic repeat) is an adaptive immune system that provides protection against mobile genetic elements (viruses, transposable elements and conjugative plasmids). CRISPR clusters contain spacers, sequences complementary to antecedent mobile elements, and target invading nucleic acids. CRISPR clusters are transcribed and processed into CRISPR RNA (crRNA). In type II CRISPR systems correct processing of pre-crRNA requires a trans- encoded small RNA (tracrRNA)
   4763..4828    +  CDS            3xFLAG: three tandem FLAG® epitope tags, followed by an enterokinase cleavage site
   4841..5089    +  CDS            UGI: UNGI_BPPB2 - Experimental evidence at protein level: Swiss-Prot protein existence level 1. This protein binds specifically and reversibly to the host uracil-DNA glycosylase, preventing removal of uracil residues from PBS2 DNA by the host uracil-excision repair system. From Bacillus phage PBS2 (Bacteriophage PBS2).
   5177..5401    +  polyA_signal   bGH poly(A) signal: bovine growth hormone polyadenylation signal
   5405..5426    +  promoter       SV40 promoter (fragment): SV40 enhancer and early promoter
   5431..5447    +  misc_feature   MCS (fragment): pBluescript multiple cloning site
   5496..5512    -  protein_bind   lac operator: The lac repressor binds to the lac operator to inhibit transcription in E. coli. This inhibition can be relieved by adding lactose or isopropyl-β-D-thiogalactopyranoside (IPTG). lac repressor encoded by lacI
   5520..5550    -  promoter       lac promoter: promoter for the E. coli lac operon
   5565..5586    -  protein_bind   CAP binding site: CAP binding activates transcription in the presence of cAMP. E. coli catabolite activator protein
   5599..5691    -  CDS            lacI (fragment): lac repressor; lacI; The lac repressor binds to the lac operator to inhibit transcription in E. coli. This inhibition can be relieved by adding lactose or isopropyl-β-D-thiogalactopyranoside (IPTG).
   5874..6462    -  rep_origin     ori: high-copy-number ColE1/pMB1/pBR322/pUC origin of replication
   6633..7493    -  CDS            AmpR: β-lactamase; bla; confers resistance to ampicillin, carbenicillin, and related antibiotics
   7494..7598    -  promoter       AmpR promoter: bla
   7669..24      -  misc_feature   bom (fragment) (across the origin): basis of mobility region from pBR322
