[The description below was written by a language model from this plasmid's Addgene catalogue record and pLannotate feature annotations shown in this document.]
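Description:
pJL-SaKKH-BE3 is a 7.7 kb mammalian expression plasmid built on a CMV-promoter backbone and encoding SaKKH-BE3, a third-generation cytidine base editor. It is maintained in E. coli through a high-copy ColE1/pUC-type origin and selected with ampicillin via the β-lactamase gene. Remnants of lac regulatory elements, a pBR322 bom fragment and short SV40 promoter and multiple-cloning-site fragments are backbone leftovers. No mammalian selection marker is annotated, so the plasmid appears suited to transient transfection.

The roughly 4.3 kb insert is a single open reading frame driven by the human CMV immediate-early enhancer and promoter and terminated by the bovine growth hormone polyadenylation signal. A T7 promoter sits just upstream of the coding region and could support in vitro transcription. The fusion begins with rat APOBEC1, a cytidine deaminase. It is joined through a short linker, which the record's alternative name identifies as XTEN; the automated annotation labels this stretch as a fragment of an adenine base editor, most likely because the same linker occurs there. Next comes a Staphylococcus aureus Cas9 nickase of the KKH variant, which was engineered for a relaxed PAM requirement. Downstream, the feature table detects a 3xFLAG epitope tag, which the catalogue name does not mention, followed by the phage PBS2 uracil glycosylase inhibitor (UGI). The catalogue name also lists a C-terminal nuclear localization signal, which is not separately annotated.

In cells, a separately supplied SaCas9-type guide RNA (none is encoded here) directs the nickase to its target. There APOBEC1 deaminates cytosine to uracil in the displaced strand, UGI blocks uracil excision, and nicking of the opposite strand favours a C•G to T•A outcome without a double-strand break. The construct is used to extend base editing to genomic sites that SpCas9-based editors cannot reach.
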