Addgene plasmid #85170: pJL-SaKKH-BE3
Purpose: Expresses SaKKH-BE3 in mammalian cells [Edit]
Depositing lab: David Liu. Publication: Increasing the genome-targeting scope and precision of base editing with engineered Cas9-cytidine deaminase fusions. Kim YB, Komor AC, Levy JM, Packer MS, Zhao KT, Liu DR. Nat Biotechnol. 2017 Feb 13. doi: 10.1038/nbt.3803. PubMed 28191901.
Backbone
  Vector backbone: CMV
  Backbone manufacturer: origene
  Backbone size w/o insert (bp): 3399
  Total vector size (bp): 7689
  Vector type: Mammalian Expression
Growth in bacteria
  Bacterial resistance: Ampicillin, 100 μg/mL
  Growth temperature: 37°C
  Growth strain: DH5alpha
  Copy number: High Copy
Gene/Insert
  Gene/Insert name: SaKKH-BE3 (alt name: rAPOBEC1-XTEN-SaKKHCas9n-UGI-NLS)
  Species: R. norvegicus (rat); S. aureus
  Insert size (bp): 4290
  Promoter: CMV
  Cloning method: Ligation Independent Cloning
  Sequencing primers: 5′ CMV; 3′ TGGTTCTTTCCGCCTCAGAAGC
Resource information
  A portion of this plasmid was derived from a plasmid made by: Cloned from Addgene #73021 and Addgene #70708
Terms and licenses: Academic/Nonprofit Terms; Industry Terms: Not Available to Industry
How to cite: pJL-SaKKH-BE3 was a gift from David Liu (Addgene plasmid # 85170 ; http://n2t.net/addgene:85170 ; RRID:Addgene_85170)
