>Addgene plasmid #85170 | pJL-SaKKH-BE3 | addgene partial sequence | sequence record 168061 | CMV-F 5'-CGCAAATGGGCGGTAGGCGTG-3'
GCAGAGCTGGTTTAGTGAACCGTCAGATCCGCTAGAGATCCGCGGCCGCTAATACGACTCACTATAGGGA
GAGCCGCCACCATGAGCTCAGAGACTGGCCCAGTGGCTGTGGACCCCACATTGAGACGGCGGATCGAGCC
CCATGAGTTTGAGGTATTCTTCGATCCGAGAGAGCTCCGCAAGGAGACCTGCCTGCTTTACGAAATTAAT
TGGGGGGGCCGGCACTCCATTTGGCGACATACATCACAGAACACTAACAAGCACGTCGAAGTCAACTTCA
TCGAGAAGTTCACGACAGAAAGATATTTCTGTCCGAACACAAGGTGCAGCATTACCTGGTTTCTCAGCTG
GAGCCCATGCGGCGAATGTAGTAGGGCCATCACTGAATTCCTGTCAAGGTATCCCCACGTCACTCTGTTT
ATTTACATCGCAAGGCTGTACCACCACGCTGACCCCCGCAATCGACAAGGCCTGCGGGATTTGATCTCTT
CAGGTGTGACTATCCAAATTATGACTGAGCAGGAGTCAGGATACTGCTGGAGAAACTTTGTGAATTATAG
CCCGAGTAATGAAGCCCACTGGCCTAGGTATCCCCATCTGTGGGTACGACTGTACGTTCTTGAACTGTAC
TGCATCATACTGGGCCTGCCTCCTTGTCTCAACATTCTGAGAAGGAAGCAGCCACAGCTGACATTCTTTA
CCATCGCTCTTCAGTCTTGTCATTACCAGCGACTGCCCCCACACATTCTCTGGGCCACCGGGTTGAAAAG
CGGCAGCGAGACTCCCGGGACCTCAGAGTCCGCCACACCCGAAAGTGGGAAACGGAACTACATCCTGGGG
CTTGCCATTGGGATAACCAGCGTTGGCTACGGAATTATTG
