>Addgene plasmid #85170 | pJL-SaKKH-BE3 | addgene partial sequence | sequence record 168062 | BGH-rev 5'-TAGAAGGCACAGTCGAGG-3'
GGTGATGGTGATGATGACCGGTTAGACTTTCCTCTTCTTCTTGGGAGAACCACCAGAGAGCATCTTAATC
TTGTTCTCACCGTTGCTATCCTGTATGACCAGAGCCCAAGGCTTGTATTCAGGGGCGTCGCTAGTCAGAA
GCATGACATTCTCGTCGGTGCTCTCGTCGTAGGCGGTGTGCACGAGTATATCGCTTTCCGGCTTGTTCCC
AATGACTTCTTCCACCTCCTCTGGGAGCATGAGGATGGATTCCTGGATAACCAGTTGCTTACCGGTCTCC
TTTTCAATAATATCTGACAGATTAGTAGAACCACCAGACTTGTCATCGTCATCCTTGTAATCGATGTCAT
GATCTTTATAATCACCGTCATGGTCTTTGTAGTCGCTCGAGACTTTCCTCTTCTTCTTGGGGGATCCACC
TTTTTTAATGATTTGTGGGTGCTTCTTTGACTTCACTTCATAGAGATTCCCCAGGATATCGGTAGAGTAC
TTTTTTATTGACTGAGTTTTAGATGCGATTGTCTTGATGATGTGAGGCGGCCGTTTATCATTCATGTTTT
CGAGATACTCCCGGTAGGTAATGTCTATCATATTGACTTCGATCCTGTTCAGCAAGTCATTGTTCACACC
AATGACGCGATAAAGCTCTCCATTGATCTTGATGAGATCGTTCTTATAGAAGGAAGCGATGAACTCGGCC
TGATTGGAGATCTTCTTCAGCTTCTTCGCCTCCTCATAGCACTTTGAGTTTACTTCATAATAGTTCTCCT
TTTTGATCACGTCCAGATTTTTCACGGTGACGAATTTATAAACCCCATTATCCAGGTACACGTCAAATCT
ATAAGGCTTCAGGGAGAGCTTCACAACCTTGTTTCGAGAATTGGGGTAATCGTCAGTTATGTCCAAATGC
GCATTAAGTTTGTTGCCATAGTACTTTATCTTTT
